Addgene plasmid #158755: pAAV-Syn-SomaGCaMP6f1
Purpose: Cell body-targeted GCaMP6f under synapsin promoter: GCaMP6f followed by a linker, the tail region of AnkyrinG, and an ER export motif (GCaMP6f-27-AnkTail-motif-ER2). Not as bright as SomaGCaMP6f2.
Depositing lab: Edward Boyden. Depositing organization: Massachusetts Institute of Technology. Publication: Precision Calcium Imaging of Dense Neural Populations via a Cell-Body-Targeted Calcium Indicator. Shemesh OA, Linghu C, Piatkevich KD, Goodwin D, Celiker OT, Gritton HJ, Romano MF, Gao R, Yu CJ, Tseng HA, Bensussen S, Narayan S, Yang CT, Freifeld L, Siciliano CA, Gupta I, Wang J, Pak N, Yoon YG, Ullmann JFP, Guner-Ataman B, Noamany H, Sheinkopf ZR, Park WM, Asano S, Keating AE, Trimmer JS, Reimer J, Tolias AS, Bear MF, Tye KM, Han X, Ahrens MB, Boyden ES. Neuron. 2020 Jun 26. pii: S0896-6273(20)30398-6. doi: 10.1016/j.neuron.2020.05.029. PubMed 32592656.
Backbone
  Vector backbone: pAAV
  Backbone size w/o insert (bp): 4281
  Vector type: Mammalian Expression, AAV
Growth in bacteria
  Bacterial resistance: Ampicillin, 100 μg/mL
  Growth temperature: 37°C
  Growth strain: NEB Stable
  Copy number: High Copy
Gene/Insert
  Gene/Insert name: SomaGCaMP6f1 (alt names: GCaMP6f; GCaMP6)
  Species: Synthetic
  Insert size (bp): 2658
  Promoter: synapsin promoter
  Cloning method: Gibson Cloning
  Sequencing primers: 5′ CGCGACCATCTGCGCTGC; 3′ GGCATTAAAGCAGCGTATCC
Terms and licenses: Academic/Nonprofit Terms; Industry Terms: Not Available to Industry
How to cite: pAAV-Syn-SomaGCaMP6f1 was a gift from Edward Boyden (Addgene plasmid # 158755 ; http://n2t.net/addgene:158755 ; RRID:Addgene_158755)
