[The description below was written by a language model from this plasmid's Addgene catalogue record and pLannotate feature annotations shown in this document.]
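Description:
pAAV-Syn-SomaGCaMP6f1 is an adeno-associated virus transfer plasmid on a pAAV backbone, designed for neuron-specific expression of a cell body-targeted calcium indicator in mammalian cells. It is maintained in bacteria through a high-copy ColE1/pUC-type origin and selected with ampicillin via the β-lactamase gene. An f1 phage origin is also present. The sequenced record is 7,360 nt. The expression cassette is flanked by AAV2 inverted terminal repeats, which allow the intervening DNA to be replicated and packaged into AAV particles when helper functions are supplied. The downstream ITR is annotated in full, whereas the upstream one appears only as short fragments, which may reflect the difficulty of sequencing and annotating these repeats. Several other small fragment hits (SV40 small t antigen, EF-1α core promoter, GFP11, bom, rop) look like short similarity matches or backbone remnants rather than functional elements.

The payload is driven by the human synapsin I promoter, which restricts expression to neurons. It encodes a synthetic fusion of about 2.7 kb: GCaMP6f, a fast GFP-based calcium sensor, followed by a linker, a tail-region segment of AnkyrinG (annotated as matching rat Ank3) and an ER export motif. The AnkyrinG tail confines the sensor to the soma, and the export motif aids trafficking out of the endoplasmic reticulum. A WPRE downstream of the coding sequence enhances transcript stability and expression, and a human growth hormone polyadenylation signal terminates the transcript.

The construct is intended for calcium imaging of dense neuronal populations, where restricting the indicator to cell bodies reduces contaminating signal from surrounding neurites. The record notes that this variant is not as bright as the related SomaGCaMP6f2.
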