Features (pLannotate 1.2.2; 18 found; start..end, strand, type, name):
     12..39      +  repeat_region  AAV2 ITR (fragment): inverted terminal repeat of adeno-associated virus serotype 2 inverted
     68..95      +  repeat_region  AAV2 ITR (fragment): inverted terminal repeat of adeno-associated virus serotype 2 inverted
    152..218     +  CDS            small t antigen (fragment): SV40 (simian virus 40) small t antigen
    244..297     +  promoter       EF-1α core promoter (fragment): core promoter for human elongation factor EF-1α
    341..788     +  promoter       hSyn promoter: human synapsin I promoter; confers neuron-specific expression (Kügler et al., 2003)
    808..2157    +  CDS            GCaMP6f: improved fluorescent protein-based calcium sensor (Chen et al., 2013)
   2188..2204    +  CDS            GFP11x7 (fragment): seven tandem copies of the 11th β-strand of superfolder GFP each GFP11 associates with GFP(1-10), consisting of the first 10 β-strands, to reconstitute fluorescent GFP (Kamiyama et al., 2016)
   2245..3444    +  CDS            Ank3 (fragment): ANK3_RAT - Experimental evidence at protein level: Swiss-Prot protein existence level 1. Membrane-cytoskeleton linker. May participate in the maintenance/targeting of ion channels and cell adhesion molecules at the nodes of Ranvier and axonal initial segments. In skeletal muscle, required for costamere localization of DMD and betaDAG1 (By similarity). Regulates KCNA1 channel activity in function of dietary Mg(2+) levels, and thereby contributes to the regulation of renal Mg(2+) reabsorption (By similarity). From Rattus norvegicus (Rat).
   3493..4081    +  misc_feature   WPRE: woodchuck hepatitis virus posttranscriptional regulatory element
   4101..4577    +  polyA_signal   hGH poly(A) signal: human growth hormone polyadenylation signal
   4623..4763    +  repeat_region  AAV2 ITR: inverted terminal repeat of adeno-associated virus serotype 2 inverted
   4768..4819    -  misc_feature   bom (fragment): basis of mobility region from pBR322
   4838..5293    +  rep_origin     f1 ori (sequence partly withheld): f1 bacteriophage origin of replication; arrow indicates direction of (+) strand synthesis
   5294..5343    -  misc_feature   bom (fragment): basis of mobility region from pBR322
   5445..5480    -  CDS            rop (fragment): Rop protein, which maintains plasmids at low copy number; rop
   5575..5679    +  promoter       AmpR promoter: bla
   5680..6540    +  CDS            AmpR: β-lactamase; bla; confers resistance to ampicillin, carbenicillin, and related antibiotics
   6711..7299    +  rep_origin     ori: high-copy-number ColE1/pMB1/pBR322/pUC origin of replication
>Addgene plasmid #158755 | pAAV-Syn-SomaGCaMP6f1 | addgene full sequence | sequence record 310657 | Addgene NGS Result
CCTGCAGGCAGCTGCGCGCTCGCTCGCTCACTGAGGCCGCCCGGGCGTCGGGCGACCTTTGGTCGCCCGG
CCTCAGTGAGCGAGCGAGCGCGCAGAGAGGGAGTGGCCAACTCCATCACTAGGGGTTCCTGCGGCCGCAC
GCGTTGCAAAGATGGATAAAGTTTTAAACAGAGAGGAATCTTTGCAGCTAATGGACCTTCTAGGTCTTGA
AAGGAGTGGGAATTGGCTCCGGTGCCCGTCAGTGGGCAGAGCGCACATCGCCCACAGTCCCCGAGAAGTT
GGGGGGAGGGGTCGGCAGCAAATGGTTAATTAATCTAGACTGCAGAGGGCCCTGCGTATGAGTGCAAGTG
GGTTTTAGGACCAGGATGAGGCGGGGTGGGGGTGCCTACCTGACGACCGACCCCGACCCACTGGACAAGC
ACCCAACCCCCATTCCCCAAATTGCGCATCCCCTATCAGAGAGGGGGAGGGGAAACAGGATGCGGCGAGG
CGCGTGCGCACTGCCAGCTTCAGCACCGCGGACAGTGCCTTCGCCCCCGCCTGGCGGCGCGCGCCACCGC
CGCCTCAGCACTGAAGGCGCGCTGACGTCACTCGCCGGTCCCCCGCAAACTCCCCTTCCCGGCCACCTTG
GTCGCGTCCGCGCCGCCGCCGGCCCAGCCGGACCGCACCACGCGAGGCGCGAGATAGGGGGGCACGGGCG
CGACCATCTGCGCTGCGGCGCCGGCGACTCAGCGCTGCCTCAGTCTGCGGTGGGCAGCGGAGGAGTCGTG
TCGTGCCTGAGAGCGCAGTCGAGTAGGATCCGCCACCATGGGTTCTCATCATCATCATCATCATGGTATG
GCTTCCATGACTGGTGGACAGCAAATGGGTCGGGATCTGTACGACGATGACGATAAGGATCTCGCCACCA
TGGTCGACTCATCACGTCGTAAGTGGAATAAGACAGGTCACGCAGTCAGAGCTATAGGTCGGCTGAGTTC
ACTCGAGAACGTCTATATCAAGGCCGACAAGCAGAAGAACGGCATCAAGGCGAACTTCAAGATCCGCCAC
AACATCGAGGACGGCGGCGTGCAGCTCGCCTACCACTACCAGCAGAACACCCCCATCGGCGACGGCCCCG
TGCTGCTGCCCGACAACCACTACCTGAGCGTGCAGTCCAAACTTTCGAAAGACCCCAACGAGAAGCGCGA
TCACATGGTCCTGCTGGAGTTCGTGACCGCCGCCGGGATCACTCTCGGCATGGACGAGCTGTACAAGGGC
GGAACCGGAGGGAGCATGGTGAGCAAGGGCGAGGAGCTGTTCACCGGGGTGGTGCCCATCCTGGTCGAGC
TGGACGGCGACGTAAACGGCCACAAGTTCAGCGTGTCCGGCGAGGGTGAGGGCGATGCCACCTACGGCAA
GCTGACCCTGAAGTTCATCTGCACCACCGGCAAGCTGCCCGTGCCCTGGCCCACCCTCGTGACCACCCTG
ACCTACGGCGTGCAGTGCTTCAGCCGCTACCCCGACCACATGAAGCAGCACGACTTCTTCAAGTCCGCCA
TGCCCGAAGGCTACATCCAGGAGCGCACCATCTTCTTCAAGGACGACGGCAACTACAAGACCCGCGCCGA
GGTGAAGTTCGAGGGCGACACCCTGGTGAACCGCATCGAGCTGAAGGGCATCGACTTCAAGGAGGACGGC
AACATCCTGGGGCACAAGCTGGAGTACAACCTGCCGGACCAACTGACTGAAGAGCAGATCGCAGAATTTA
AAGAGGAGTTCTCCCTATTTGACAAGGACGGGGATGGGACAATAACAACCAAGGAGCTGGGGACGGTGAT
GCGGTCTCTGGGGCAGAACCCCACAGAAGCAGAGCTGCAGGACATGATCAATGAAGTAGATGCCGACGGT
GACGGCACAATCGACTTCCCTGAGTTCCTGACAATGATGGCAAGAAAAATGAAATACAGGGACACGGAAG
AAGAAATTAGAGAAGCGTTCGGTGTGTTTGATAAGGATGGCAATGGCTACATCAGTGCAGCAGAGCTTCG
CCACGTGATGACAAACCTTGGAGAGAAGTTAACAGATGAAGAGGTTGATGAAATGATCAGGGAAGCAGAC
ATCGATGGGGATGGTCAGGTAAACTACGAAGAGTTTGTACAAATGATGACAGCGAAGGAGCTCGGCGGAT
CTGGCGGTAGCGGAGGGACAGGTGGCTCTGGAGGGAGCGGAGGCACTGGCGGATCTGGTGGGAGCGGAGG
TACCAGAGAAGGGAGAATAGACGATGAAGAACCTTTCAAAATCGTTGAGAAAGTGAAGGAAGACTTAGTC
AAAGTCAGTGAGATACTCAAAAAGGACGTGTGTGTCGAGAGCAAAGGGCCACCCAAGTCCCCGAAGAGTG
ACAAAGGACACTCTCCAGAGGATGACTGGACAGAATTTAGTTCTGAGGAAATACGAGAAGCCAGGCAGGC
TGCGGCCAGTCACGCCCCGTCCCTGCCTGAGAGAGTACACGGGAAGGCCAACCTCACTAGAGTCATAGAC
TACCTGACCAATGACATCGGGAGCAGCTCACTGACCAACTTAAAGTACAAGTTTGAAGAGGCTAAGAAGG
ATGGAGAGGAGAGACAGAAGAGGATTTTAAAGCCAGCCATGGCCTTGCAGGAGCATAAACTCAAAATGCC
GCCGGCCTCCATGAGGCCTTCCACCTCTGAGAAGGAACTGTGCAAGATGGCTGACTCTTTTTTTGGAGCA
GATGCCATCCTAGAGTCTCCCGATGACTTTTCCCAGCATGACCAAGATAAAAGTCCCTTGTCTGACAGTG
GCTTTGAAACCCGCAGTGAGAAAACACCTTCGGCCCCGCAAAGTGCCGAGAGCACAGGCCCTAAGCCGTT
ATTTCACGAAGTCCCCATCCCCCCTGTCATCACAGAGACAAGAACTGAAGTGGTCCATGTGATCAGGAGC
TATGAGCCCTCTTCTGGAGAGATCCCCCAGTCCCAGCCAGAGGACCCCGTGTCTCCCAAGCCTTCCCCTA
CTTTTATGGAGTTGGAACCAAAACCCACCACCTCTAGCATCAAGGAAAAAGTAAAAGCATTTCAGATGAA
AGCCAGTAGTGAGGAAGAGGACCACAGTCGGGTTCTAAGCAAAGGCATGCGTGTCAAAGAAGAGACTCAC
ATCACCACGACCACCAGGATGGTGTATCACTCCCCTCCTGGTGGCGAGTGCGCCTCCGAAAGGATTGAGG
AGACCATGTCAGTCCATGACATCATGAAGGCCTTTCAGTCCGGGCGAGACCCTTCCAAAGAGCTGGCAGG
GCTGTTTGAACACAAGTCGGCCATGTCTCCAGATGTTGCCAAGTCTGCTGCTGAGACCTCAGCCCAGCAC
GCAGAGAAGGACAGCCAAATGAAACCCAAACTGGAGCGCATTATAGAAGTGCACATCGAAAAAGGTCCGC
AGAGTCCTTGTGAGTTCTGCTACGAGAATGAAGTGTAAGAATTCCGTACAAAGCTTATCGATAATCAACC
TCTGGATTACAAAATTTGTGAAAGATTGACTGGTATTCTTAACTATGTTGCTCCTTTTACGCTATGTGGA
TACGCTGCTTTAATGCCTTTGTATCATGCTATTGCTTCCCGTATGGCTTTCATTTTCTCCTCCTTGTATA
AATCCTGGTTGCTGTCTCTTTATGAGGAGTTGTGGCCCGTTGTCAGGCAACGTGGCGTGGTGTGCACTGT
GTTTGCTGACGCAACCCCCACTGGTTGGGGCATTGCCACCACCTGTCAGCTCCTTTCCGGGACTTTCGCT
TTCCCCCTCCCTATTGCCACGGCGGAACTCATCGCCGCCTGCCTTGCCCGCTGCTGGACAGGGGCTCGGC
TGTTGGGCACTGACAATTCCGTGGTGTTGTCGGGGAAATCATCGTCCTTTCCTTGGCTGCTCGCCTATGT
TGCCACCTGGATTCTGCGCGGGACGTCCTTCTGCTACGTCCCTTCGGCCCTCAATCCAGCGGACCTTCCT
TCCCGCGGCCTGCTGCCGGCTCTGCGGCCTCTTCCGCGTCTTCGCCTTCGCCCTCAGACGAGTCGGATCT
CCCTTTGGGCCGCCTCCCCGCATCGATACCGGCTCGAGACGGGTGGCATCCCTGTGACCCCTCCCCAGTG
CCTCTCCTGGCCCTGGAAGTTGCCACTCCAGTGCCCACCAGCCTTGTCCTAATAAAATTAAGTTGCATCA
TTTTGTCTGACTAGGTGTCCTTCTATAATATTATGGGGTGGAGGGGGGTGGTATGGAGCAAGGGGCAAGT
TGGGAAGACAACCTGTAGGGCCTGCGGGGTCTATTGGGAACCAAGCTGGAGTGCAGTGGCACAATCTTGG
CTCACTGCAATCTCCGCCTCCTGGGTTCAAGCGATTCTCCTGCCTCAGCCTCCCGAGTTGTTGGGATTCC
AGGCATGCATGACCAGGCTCAGCTAATTTTTGTTTTTTTGGTAGAGACGGGGTTTCACCATATTGGCCAG
GCTGGTCTCCAACTCCTAATCTCAGGTGATCTACCCACCTTGGCCTCCCAAATTGCTGGGATTACAGGCG
TGAACCACTGCTCCCTTCCCTGTCCTTCTCGAGCTGATTTTGTAGGTAACCACGTGCGGACCGAGCGGCC
GCAGGAACCCCTAGTGATGGAGTTGGCCACTCCCTCTCTGCGCGCTCGCTCGCTCACTGAGGCCGGGCGA
CCAAAGGTCGCCCGACGCCCGGGCTTTGCCCGGGCGGCCTCAGTGAGCGAGCGAGCGCGCAGCTGCCTGC
AGGGGCGCCTGATGCGGTATTTTCTCCTTACGCATCTGTGCGGTATTTCACACCGCATA
[95 nt withheld, positions 4820-4914]
T
[46 nt withheld, positions 4916-4961]
C
[141 nt withheld, positions 4963-5103]
CCTTTGACGTTGGAGTCCACGTTCTTT
[37 nt withheld, positions 5131-5167]
ACTCTATCTCGGGCTATTCTTTTGATTTATAAGGGATTTTGCCGATTTCGGTCTATTGGTTAAAAAATGA
GCTGATTTAACAAAAATTTAACGCGAATTTTAACAAAATATTAACGTTTACAATTTTATGGTGCACTCTC
AGTACAATCTGCTCTGATGCCGCATAGTTAAGCCAGCCCCGACACCCGCCAACACCCGCTGACGCGCCCT
GACGGGCTTGTCTGCTCCCGGCATCCGCTTACAGACAAGCTGTGACCGTCTCCGGGAGCTGCATGTGTCA
GAGGTTTTCACCGTCATCACCGAAACGCGCGAGACGAAAGGGCCTCGTGATACGCCTATTTTTATAGGTT
AATGTCATGATAATAATGGTTTCTTAGACGTCAGGTGGCACTTTTCGGGGAAATGTGCGCGGAACCCCTA
TTTGTTTATTTTTCTAAATACATTCAAATATGTATCCGCTCATGAGACAATAACCCTGATAAATGCTTCA
ATAATATTGAAAAAGGAAGAGTATGAGTATTCAACATTTCCGTGTCGCCCTTATTCCCTTTTTTGCGGCA
TTTTGCCTTCCTGTTTTTGCTCACCCAGAAACGCTGGTGAAAGTAAAAGATGCTGAAGATCAGTTGGGTG
CACGAGTGGGTTACATCGAACTGGATCTCAACAGCGGTAAGATCCTTGAGAGTTTTCGCCCCGAAGAACG
TTTTCCAATGATGAGCACTTTTAAAGTTCTGCTATGTGGCGCGGTATTATCCCGTATTGACGCCGGGCAA
GAGCAACTCGGTCGCCGCATACACTATTCTCAGAATGACTTGGTTGAGTACTCACCAGTCACAGAAAAGC
ATCTTACGGATGGCATGACAGTAAGAGAATTATGCAGTGCTGCCATAACCATGAGTGATAACACTGCGGC
CAACTTACTTCTGACAACGATCGGAGGACCGAAGGAGCTAACCGCTTTTTTGCACAACATGGGGGATCAT
GTAACTCGCCTTGATCGTTGGGAACCGGAGCTGAATGAAGCCATACCAAACGACGAGCGTGACACCACGA
TGCCTGTAGCAATGGCAACAACGTTGCGCAAACTATTAACTGGCGAACTACTTACTCTAGCTTCCCGGCA
ACAATTAATAGACTGGATGGAGGCGGATAAAGTTGCAGGACCACTTCTGCGCTCGGCCCTTCCGGCTGGC
TGGTTTATTGCTGATAAATCTGGAGCCGGTGAGCGTGGGTCTCGCGGTATCATTGCAGCACTGGGGCCAG
ATGGTAAGCCCTCCCGTATCGTAGTTATCTACACGACGGGGAGTCAGGCAACTATGGATGAACGAAATAG
ACAGATCGCTGAGATAGGTGCCTCACTGATTAAGCATTGGTAACTGTCAGACCAAGTTTACTCATATATA
CTTTAGATTGATTTAAAACTTCATTTTTAATTTAAAAGGATCTAGGTGAAGATCCTTTTTGATAATCTCA
TGACCAAAATCCCTTAACGTGAGTTTTCGTTCCACTGAGCGTCAGACCCCGTAGAAAAGATCAAAGGATC
TTCTTGAGATCCTTTTTTTCTGCGCGTAATCTGCTGCTTGCAAACAAAAAAACCACCGCTACCAGCGGTG
GTTTGTTTGCCGGATCAAGAGCTACCAACTCTTTTTCCGAAGGTAACTGGCTTCAGCAGAGCGCAGATAC
CAAATACTGTTCTTCTAGTGTAGCCGTAGTTAGGCCACCACTTCAAGAACTCTGTAGCACCGCCTACATA
CCTCGCTCTGCTAATCCTGTTACCAGTGGCTGCTGCCAGTGGCGATAAGTCGTGTCTTACCGGGTTGGAC
TCAAGACGATAGTTACCGGATAAGGCGCAGCGGTCGGGCTGAACGGGGGGTTCGTGCACACAGCCCAGCT
TGGAGCGAACGACCTACACCGAACTGAGATACCTACAGCGTGAGCTATGAGAAAGCGCCACGCTTCCCGA
AGGGAGAAAGGCGGACAGGTATCCGGTAAGCGGCAGGGTCGGAACAGGAGAGCGCACGAGGGAGCTTCCA
GGGGGAAACGCCTGGTATCTTTATAGTCCTGTCGGGTTTCGCCACCTCTGACTTGAGCGTCGATTTTTGT
GATGCTCGTCAGGGGGGCGGAGCCTATGGAAAAACGCCAGCAACGCGGCCTTTTTACGGTTCCTGGCCTT
TTGCTGGCCTTTTGCTCACATGT
