>Addgene plasmid #158755 | pAAV-Syn-SomaGCaMP6f1 | depositor partial sequence | sequence record 306404 | Sequence of insert
ATGGGTTCTCATCATCATCATCATCATGGTATGGCTTCCATGACTGGTGGACAGCAAATGGGTCGGGATC
TGTACGACGATGACGATAAGGATCTCGCCACCATGGTCGACTCATCACGTCGTAAGTGGAATAAGACAGG
TCACGCAGTCAGAGCTATAGGTCGGCTGAGTTCACTCGAGAACGTCTATATCAAGGCCGACAAGCAGAAG
AACGGCATCAAGGCGAACTTCAAGATCCGCCACAACATCGAGGACGGCGGCGTGCAGCTCGCCTACCACT
ACCAGCAGAACACCCCCATCGGCGACGGCCCCGTGCTGCTGCCCGACAACCACTACCTGAGCGTGCAGTC
CAAACTTTCGAAAGACCCCAACGAGAAGCGCGATCACATGGTCCTGCTGGAGTTCGTGACCGCCGCCGGG
ATCACTCTCGGCATGGACGAGCTGTACAAGGGCGGAACCGGAGGGAGCATGGTGAGCAAGGGCGAGGAGC
TGTTCACCGGGGTGGTGCCCATCCTGGTCGAGCTGGACGGCGACGTAAACGGCCACAAGTTCAGCGTGTC
CGGCGAGGGTGAGGGCGATGCCACCTACGGCAAGCTGACCCTGAAGTTCATCTGCACCACCGGCAAGCTG
CCCGTGCCCTGGCCCACCCTCGTGACCACCCTGACCTACGGCGTGCAGTGCTTCAGCCGCTACCCCGACC
ACATGAAGCAGCACGACTTCTTCAAGTCCGCCATGCCCGAAGGCTACATCCAGGAGCGCACCATCTTCTT
CAAGGACGACGGCAACTACAAGACCCGCGCCGAGGTGAAGTTCGAGGGCGACACCCTGGTGAACCGCATC
GAGCTGAAGGGCATCGACTTCAAGGAGGACGGCAACATCCTGGGGCACAAGCTGGAGTACAACCTGCCGG
ACCAACTGACTGAAGAGCAGATCGCAGAATTTAAAGAGGAGTTCTCCCTATTTGACAAGGACGGGGATGG
GACAATAACAACCAAGGAGCTGGGGACGGTGATGCGGTCTCTGGGGCAGAACCCCACAGAAGCAGAGCTG
CAGGACATGATCAATGAAGTAGATGCCGACGGTGACGGCACAATCGACTTCCCTGAGTTCCTGACAATGA
TGGCAAGAAAAATGAAATACAGGGACACGGAAGAAGAAATTAGAGAAGCGTTCGGTGTGTTTGATAAGGA
TGGCAATGGCTACATCAGTGCAGCAGAGCTTCGCCACGTGATGACAAACCTTGGAGAGAAGTTAACAGAT
GAAGAGGTTGATGAAATGATCAGGGAAGCAGACATCGATGGGGATGGTCAGGTAAACTACGAAGAGTTTG
TACAAATGATGACAGCGAAGGAGCTCGGCGGATCTGGCGGTAGCGGAGGGACAGGTGGCTCTGGAGGGAG
CGGAGGCACTGGCGGATCTGGTGGGAGCGGAGGTACCAGAGAAGGGAGAATAGACGATGAAGAACCTTTC
AAAATCGTTGAGAAAGTGAAGGAAGACTTAGTCAAAGTCAGTGAGATACTCAAAAAGGACGTGTGTGTCG
AGAGCAAAGGGCCACCCAAGTCCCCGAAGAGTGACAAAGGACACTCTCCAGAGGATGACTGGACAGAATT
TAGTTCTGAGGAAATACGAGAAGCCAGGCAGGCTGCGGCCAGTCACGCCCCGTCCCTGCCTGAGAGAGTA
CACGGGAAGGCCAACCTCACTAGAGTCATAGACTACCTGACCAATGACATCGGGAGCAGCTCACTGACCA
ACTTAAAGTACAAGTTTGAAGAGGCTAAGAAGGATGGAGAGGAGAGACAGAAGAGGATTTTAAAGCCAGC
CATGGCCTTGCAGGAGCATAAACTCAAAATGCCGCCGGCCTCCATGAGGCCTTCCACCTCTGAGAAGGAA
CTGTGCAAGATGGCTGACTCTTTTTTTGGAGCAGATGCCATCCTAGAGTCTCCCGATGACTTTTCCCAGC
ATGACCAAGATAAAAGTCCCTTGTCTGACAGTGGCTTTGAAACCCGCAGTGAGAAAACACCTTCGGCCCC
GCAAAGTGCCGAGAGCACAGGCCCTAAGCCGTTATTTCACGAAGTCCCCATCCCCCCTGTCATCACAGAG
ACAAGAACTGAAGTGGTCCATGTGATCAGGAGCTATGAGCCCTCTTCTGGAGAGATCCCCCAGTCCCAGC
CAGAGGACCCCGTGTCTCCCAAGCCTTCCCCTACTTTTATGGAGTTGGAACCAAAACCCACCACCTCTAG
CATCAAGGAAAAAGTAAAAGCATTTCAGATGAAAGCCAGTAGTGAGGAAGAGGACCACAGTCGGGTTCTA
AGCAAAGGCATGCGTGTCAAAGAAGAGACTCACATCACCACGACCACCAGGATGGTGTATCACTCCCCTC
CTGGTGGCGAGTGCGCCTCCGAAAGGATTGAGGAGACCATGTCAGTCCATGACATCATGAAGGCCTTTCA
GTCCGGGCGAGACCCTTCCAAAGAGCTGGCAGGGCTGTTTGAACACAAGTCGGCCATGTCTCCAGATGTT
GCCAAGTCTGCTGCTGAGACCTCAGCCCAGCACGCAGAGAAGGACAGCCAAATGAAACCCAAACTGGAGC
GCATTATAGAAGTGCACATCGAAAAAGGTCCGCAGAGTCCTTGTGAG
